>Addgene plasmid #186236 | pBA560 | addgene full sequence | sequence record 369171 | Addgene NGS Result
TCTAGACTGAACTGGCCGATAATTGCAGACGGTTTAAACATCCCTCGGTACCAAATTCCAGAAAAGAGGC
CTCCCGAAAGGGGGGCCTTTTTTCGTTTTGGTCCGCTGCCAAACCAGATGTCAACACAGCTACAACGATT
TCAGATAAAAAAAATCCTTAGCTTTCGCTAAGGATGATTTCTGGAATTCTTGACAGCTAGCTCAGTCCTA
GGTATAATACTAGTATTTAGACCACCCCAAAAATGAAGGGGACTAAAACAGAGACCTCGTTTACCTATCG
GTCTCATGCTTGGGCCCGAACAAAAACTCATCTCAGAAGAGGATCTGAATAGCGCCGTCGACCATCATCA
TCATCATCATTGAGTTTAAACGCTCTCCAGCTTGGGTGTTTTGGCGGATGAGAGAAGATTTTCAGCCTGA
TACAGATTAAATCAGAACGCAGAAGCGGTCTGATAAAACAGAATTTGCCTGGCGGCAGTAGCGCGGTGGT
CCCACCTGACCCCATGCCGAACTCAGAAGTGAAACGCCGTAGCGCCGATGGTAGTGTGGGGTCTGCCCAT
GCGAGAGTAGGCAACTGCCAGGCATCAAATAAAACGAAAGGCTCAGTCGAAAGACTGGGCCTTTCGTTTT
ATCTGTTGTTTGTCGGTGAACTCGCCAGATATCGACGTCTTAAGACCCACTTTCACATTTAAGTTGTTTT
TCTAATCCGCATATGATCAATTCAAGGCCGAATAAGAAGGCTGGCTCTGCACCTTGGTGATCAAATAATT
CGATAGCTTGTCGTAATAATGGCGGCATACTATCAGTAGTAGGTGTTTCCCTTTCTTCTTTAGCGACTTG
ATGCTCTTGATCTTCCAATACGCAACCTAAAGTAAAATGCCCCACAGCGCTGAGTGCATATAATGCATTC
TCTAGTGAAAAACCTTGTTGGCATAAAAAGGCTAATTGATTTTCGAGAGTTTCATACTGTTTTTCTGTAG
GCCGTGTACCTAAATGTACTTTTGCTCCATCGCGATGACTTAGTAAAGCACATCTAAAACTTTTAGCGTT
ATTACGTAAAAAATCTTGCCAGCTTTCCCCTTCTAAAGGGCAAAAGTGAGTATGGTGCCTATCTAACATC
TCAATGGCTAAGGCGTCGAGCAAAGCCCGCTTATTTTTTACATGCCAATACAATGTAGGCTGCTCTACAC
CTAGCTTCTGGGCGAGTTTACGGGTTGTTAAACCTTCGATTCCGACCTCATTAAGCAGCTCTAATGCGCT
GTTAATCACTTTACTTTTATCTAATCTAGACATCATTAATTCCTAATTTTTGTTGACACTCTATCGTTGA
TAGAGTTATTTTACCACTCCCTATCAGTGATAGAGAAAAGAATTCAAAAGATCTAAAGAGGAGAAAGGAT
CTTACATGAAAGTGACGAAGGTAGGAGGCATTTCGCATAAGAAGTACACGTCCGAAGGCCGCTTAGTGAA
GTCAGAATCGGACGAAAATCGCACAGACGAACGTCTGTCGGCGTTGCTTAATATGCGCCTTGACATGTAT
ATCAAGAATCCCAGCAGCACGGAAACCAAGGAAAATCAAAAACGCATTGGGAAATTAAAGAAATTCTTCT
CAAACAAAATGGTCTATCTTAAAGACAATACCTTGAGTTTGAAGAATGGGAAAAAGGAGAACATTGATCG
TGAGTATTCTGAGACTGACATCCTTGAGAGCGATGTCCGTGACAAGAAAAACTTCGCCGTGTTGAAAAAG
ATCTATCTGAATGAAAACGTGAACTCGGAGGAATTGGAAGTTTTTCGTAACGACATTAAGAAGAAACTGA
ACAAAATCAACAGCCTGAAGTACTCATTTGAAAAGAATAAGGCGAATTATCAAAAGATTAATGAGAATAA
CATCGAGAAGGTTGAAGGTAAGTCAAAGCGTAACATTATTTACGATTATTATCGTGAGTCAGCGAAACGT
GACGCTTATGTAAGCAATGTGAAAGAAGCCTTTGATAAGCTTTACAAGGAAGAGGACATTGCAAAACTTG
TTCTTGAAATTGAGAACCTTACGAAGTCAGAGAAATACAAGATTCGCGAGTTCTACCACGAAATTATTGG
ACGTAAGAATGACAAGGAAAACTTTGCAAAAATCATCTACGAAGAAATCCAGAATGTTAATAACATGAAA
GAGTTGATCGAGAAGGTACCGGACATCAGTGAGTTGAAAAAGAGCCAAGTATTTTACAAGTATTACTTAG
ACAAAGAAGAGTTGAACGACAAGAACATCAAATACGCGTTTTCGCATTTCGTGGAAATCGAAATGAGTCA
GTTGCTGAAGAACTACGTATATAAGCGCTTAAGTAATATCTCGAATGACAAAATTAAGCGTATCTTTGAA
TACCAGAACTTGAAAAAATTGATCGAAAATAAGCTGTTAAACAAACTTGACACGTACGTCCGTAATAGCG
GAAAGTATAATTATTATTTGCAAGACGGCGAAATTGCCACTTCAGATTTCATCGCCCGCAACCGTCAGAA
TGAAGCGTTTCTTCGCAACATCATTGGGGTGTCATCTGTGGCCTACTTTTCTCTTCGCAACATTCTTGAA
ACGGAGAACGAGAATGATATTACTGGGCGTATGCGCGGCAAAACAGTTAAGAACAATAAAGGTGAAGAGA
AGTACGTGTCCGGAGAAGTTGATAAGATCTATAATGAAAATAAGAAGAACAAGGTTAAGGAGAACTTAAA
AATGTTCTATTCGTACGATTTCAATATGGACAACAAGAATGAAATCGAAGATTTCTTCGCCAACATCGAC
GAGGCGATTTCTTCCATCCGTCACGGTATTGTCCACTTCAACTTGGAATCAGAAGGTAAGGATATCTTTG
CGTTCAAGAACATTGCGCCATCCGAAATCTCAAAGAAGATGTTTCAGAATGAGATTAACGAGAAAAAACT
GAAATTGAAGATCTTTCGTCAACTGAACTCTGCCAACGTGTTCCGCTATCTCGAAAAGTATAAAATTCTG
AATTACCTTAAACGTACACGCTTCGAGTTTGTCAATAAAAATATCCCATTCGTCCCGTCTTTCACCAAAT
TATATTCGCGCATTGATGACCTGAAGAATAGTCTTGGGATTTACTGGAAAACTCCGAAAACAAACGACGA
CAATAAGACTAAGGAGATTATTGATGCCCAAATCTATTTGCTTAAAAACATCTATTACGGGGAGTTCCTG
AATTATTTCATGTCGAACAATGGTAATTTCTTCGAGATTTCTAAAGAAATCATCGAATTGAACAAGAACG
ATAAACGCAACTTAAAGACTGGGTTTTACAAGCTGCAAAAGTTTGAAGACATCCAGGAGAAGACTCCAAA
GGAATACTTGGCGAATATCCAGTCCCTGTACATGATTAATGCCGGTAATCAGGACGAAGAAGAAAAGGAC
ACTTATATTGATTTCATTCAAAAGATCTTCTTAAAGGGATTTATGACGTATCTTGCTAATAACGGTCGTT
TAAGTCTGATTTACATCGGCTCGGATGAAGAAACAAATACGTCATTAGCAGAAAAGAAGCAAGAGTTTGA
CAAGTTCTTGAAGAAGTACGAGCAGAACAATAATATCAAGATCCCCTATGAGATCAATGAATTCCTGCGT
GAGATCAAACTGGGAAACATCCCGAAGTATACTGAGCGTTTAAACATGTTCTACCTTATCTTAAAGCTTT
TGAATCACAAGGAGCTGACAAATCTGAAGGGTAGTCTTGAAAAATATCAGTCTGCCAATAAGGAAGAAGC
GTTCTCTGACCAATTGGAGTTAATTAACCTGCTTAACCTTGACAACAACCGCGTGACGGAAGACTTCGAA
TTAGAGGCCGACGAGATTGGAAAATTTCTTGATTTCAATGGCAACAAAGTTAAGGATAACAAGGAACTGA
AAAAGTTCGATACAAACAAGATCTACTTTGACGGCGAGAACATTATCAAACACCGTGCCTTCTACAATAT
TAAGAAATATGGCATGTTAAACTTACTGGAGAAAATTGCCGACAAGGCTGGATACAAGATCTCGATCGAA
GAGCTGAAGAAATACTCCAATAAAAAGAATGAGATCGAGAAGAACCATAAGATGCAGGAAAATCTGCACC
GCAAATACGCTCGTCCCCGTAAAGACGAGAAGTTTACAGATGAGGACTATGAAAGTTACAAGCAAGCTAT
TGAGAATATTGAGGAGTACACCCACCTTAAGAACAAGGTAGAATTCAATGAGCTGAATTTACTGCAGGGC
CTGTTGCTGCGCATTTTACATCGTTTAGTCGGATATACCTCAATTTGGGAACGCGATCTGCGCTTCCGCC
TTAAAGGTGAGTTCCCAGAAAACCAATACATCGAAGAGATCTTCAACTTTGAAAATAAGAAGAACGTGAA
GTACAAAGGGGGTCAGATTGTAGAGAAATACATTAAATTCTACAAGGAATTACATCAAAATGATGAAGTT
AAGATCAACAAGTACAGTTCCGCGAATATCAAGGTGTTGAAGCAAGAAAAGAAGGACCTTTATATTCGAA
ATTACATCGCCCACTTCAATTATATTCCTCACGCCGAGATCTCACTGCTGGAAGTCCTTGAAAATTTGCG
TAAATTGCTGTCCTACGATCGCAAACTGAAAAATGCCGTAATGAAATCAGTAGTTGATATCCTTAAGGAG
TATGGTTTTGTAGCCACATTCAAAATCGGGGCGGACAAGAAGATCGGTATTCAGACACTGGAGAGCGAAA
AAATCGTGCATCTTAAGAATCTTAAGAAGAAGAAGTTAATGACTGACCGCAATTCCGAGGAACTTTCAAA
ATTGGTGAAGATTATGTTTGAATACAAAATGGAAGAGAAAAAGTCTGAAAACTAATAAATCCCTCGGTAC
CAAAGACGAACAATAAGACGCTGAAAAGCGTCTTTTTTCGTTTTGGTCCGCTGAGCAGTTACAGAGATGT
TACGAACCACTAGTGCACTGCAGTACACCTTTGGTCGAAAAAAAAAGCCCGCACTGTCAGGTGCGGGCTT
TTTTCTGTGTTTCCACCAATAAAAAACGCCCGGCGGCAACCGAGCGTTCTGAACAAATCCAGATGGAGTT
CTGAGGTCATTACTGGATCTATCAACAGGAGTCCAAGCGAGCTCGATATCAAATTACGCCCCGCCCTGCC
ACTCATCGCAGTACTGTTGTAATTCATTAAGCATTCTGCCGACATGGAAGCCATCACAAACGGCATGATG
AACCTGAATCGCCAGCGGCATCAGCACCTTGTCGCCTTGCGTATAATATTTGCCCATGGTGAAAACGGGG
GCGAAGAAGTTGTCCATATTGGCCACGTTTAAATCAAAACTGGTGAAACTCACCCAGGGATTGGCTGAAA
CGAAAAACATATTCTCAATAAACCCTTTAGGGAAATAGGCCAGGTTTTCACCGTAACACGCCACATCTTG
CGAATATATGTGTAGAAACTGCCGGAAATCGTCGTGGTATTCACTCCAGAGCGATGAAAACGTTTCAGTT
TGCTCATGGAAAACGGTGTAACAAGGGTGAACACTATCCCATATCACCAGCTCACCGTCTTTCATTGCCA
TACGAAATTCCGGATGAGCATTCATCAGGCGGGCAAGAATGTGAATAAAGGCCGGATAAAACTTGTGCTT
ATTTTTCTTTACGGTCTTTAAAAAGGCCGTAATATCCAGCTGAACGGTCTGGTTATAGGTACATTGAGCA
ACTGACTGAAATGCCTCAAAATGTTCTTTACGATGCCATTGGGATATATCAACGGTGGTATATCCAGTGA
TTTTTTTCTCCATTTTAGCTTCCTTAGCTCCTGAAAATCTCGATAACTCAAAAAATACGCCCGGTAGTGA
TCTTATTTCATTATGGTGAAAGTTGGAACCTCTTACGTGCCCGATCAAGCGCTAGCGGAGTGTATACTGG
CTTACTATGTTGGCACTGATGAGGGTGTCAGTGAAGTGCTTCATGTGGCAGGAGAAAAAAGGCTGCACCG
GTGCGTCAGCAGAATATGTGATACAGGATATATTCCGCTTCCTCGCTCACTGACTCGCTACGCTCGGTCG
TTCGACTGCGGCGAGCGGAAATGGCTTACGAACGGGGCGGAGATTTCCTGGAAGATGCCAGGAAGATACT
TAACAGGGAAGTGAGAGGGCCGCGGCAAAGCCGTTTTTCCATAGGCTCCGCCCCCCTGACAAGCATCACG
AAATCTGACGCTCAAATCAGTGGTGGCGAAACCCGACAGGACTATAAAGATACCAGGCGTTTCCCCCTGG
CGGCTCCCTCGTGCGCTCTCCTGTTCCTGCCTTTCGGTTTACCGGTGTCATTCCGCTGTTATGGCCGCGT
TTGTCTCATTCCACGCCTGACACTCAGTTCCGGGTAGGCAGTTCGCTCCAAGCTGGACTGTATGCACGAA
CCCCCCGTTCAGTCCGACCGCTGCGCCTTATCCGGTAACTATCGTCTTGAGTCCAACCCGGAAAGACATG
CAAAAGCACCACTGGCAGCAGCCACTGGTAATTGATTTAGAGGAGTTAGTCTTGAAGTCATGCGCCGGTT
AAGGCTAAACTGAAAGGACAAGTTTTGGTGACTGCGCTCCTCCAAGCCAGTTACCTCGGTTCAAAGAGTT
GGTAGCTCAGAGAACCTTCGAAAAACCGCCCTGCAAGGCGGTTTTTTCGTTTTCAGAGCAAGAGATTACG
CGCAGACCAAAACGATCTCAAGAAGATCATCTTATTAATCAGATAAAATATTTCTAGATTTCAGTGCAAT
TTATCTCTTCAAATGTAGCACCTGAAGTCAGCCCCATACGATATAAGTTGTTTCAGCCAAAAAACTTAAG
ACCGCCGGTCTTGTCCACTACCTTGCAGTAATGCGGTGGACAGGATCGGCGGTTTTCTTTTCTCTTCTCA
ACCCTGAATTCGCA
Features (pLannotate 1.2.2; 14 found; start..end, strand, type, name):
    138..181     -  terminator     bacterial terminator: putative bacterial transcription terminator
    190..224     +  promoter       J23119(SpeI) promoter: bacterial promoter (Registry of Standard Biological Parts BBa J23119) modified to end with an SpeI site
    343..360     +  CDS            capTEV™ (fragment): composite tag for in vivo biotinylation, TEV protease cleavage, and 6xHis tagging
    467..582     +  ncRNA          5S rRNA: Accession: RF00001 - 5S ribosomal RNA
    586..632     +  terminator     rrnB T1 terminator: transcription terminator T1 from the E. coli rrnB gene
    670..1293    -  CDS            TetR: tetracycline repressor TetR; tetR from transposon Tn10; TetR binds to the tetracycline operator tetO to inhibit transcription. This inhibition can be relieved by adding tetracycline or doxycycline.
   1312..1367    +  promoter       tetR/tetA promoters: tetR; overlapping promoters for bacterial tetR and tetA
   1406..4882    +  CDS            cas13a: CS13A_LEPBD - Also known as c2c2
   5059..5093    -  terminator     lambda t0 terminator: minimal transcription terminator from phage lambda (Scholtissek and Grosse, 1987)
   5167..5823    -  CDS            cat: CAT_ECOLX - Experimental evidence at protein level: Swiss-Prot protein existence level 1. This enzyme is an effector of chloramphenicol resistance in bacteria. From Escherichia coli. This protein is used as a marker in many commonly used cloning vectors, such as pACYC184.
   5824..5921    -  promoter       cat promoter: promoter of the E. coli cat gene encoding chloramphenicol acetyltransferase
   5928..5954    +  misc_feature   bom (fragment): basis of mobility region from pBR322
   6053..6108    -  rep_origin     RSF ori (fragment): Plasmids containing the RSF 1030 origin of replication can be propagated in E. coli cells that contain additional plasmids with compatible origins.
   6196..6741    -  rep_origin     p15A ori: Plasmids containing the medium-copy-number p15A origin of replication can be propagated in E. coli cells that contain a second plasmid with the ColE1 origin.
