[The description below was written by a language model from this plasmid's Addgene catalogue record and pLannotate feature annotations shown in this document.]
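Description:
pBA560 is a bacterial expression plasmid of about 6.9 kb that serves as an empty entry vector for cloning crRNAs alongside an inducible Cas13a nuclease. It is built on a p15A backbone, listed as low copy. The p15A origin is compatible with ColE1-type plasmids, so it can coexist with a second vector in the same cell. Selection is by chloramphenicol resistance from a cat gene driven by its native promoter. The annotation also picks up short fragments resembling an RSF origin and the pBR322 bom region, which are probably just similarity hits in the origin-flanking sequence rather than functional elements.

The plasmid carries two functional modules. In the first, the Cas13a coding sequence from Leptotrichia buccalis (called eLbuCas13a by the depositor) sits downstream of the divergent tetR/tetA promoter region, with the Tn10 TetR repressor encoded on the opposite strand. Cas13a expression is therefore repressed until a tetracycline-class inducer is added. A lambda t0 terminator is annotated downstream of the Cas13a gene. In the second module, the strong constitutive J23119 promoter drives the crRNA entry site, into which spacers are inserted by BsaI (Golden Gate-style) cloning according to the depositor. This module is followed by rrnB-derived sequence, including the T1 terminator, and is insulated upstream by another bacterial terminator. The short "capTEV" fragment annotated within the entry region is probably a spurious match. No spacer or other insert is present in the deposited form.

Cas13a is an RNA-guided, RNA-targeting CRISPR effector. The associated publication concerns its use against bacteriophages and for phage genome editing, so this vector is the starting point for building targeting constructs for that purpose.
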