Addgene plasmid #186236: pBA560
Purpose: (Empty Backbone) pTet-eLbuCas13a crRNA entry vector
Depositing lab: Jennifer Doudna. Depositing organization: University of California, Berkeley. Publication: Broad-spectrum CRISPR-Cas13a enables efficient phage genome editing. Adler BA, Hessler T, Cress BF, Lahiri A, Mutalik VK, Barrangou R, Banfield J, Doudna JA. Nat Microbiol. 2022 Dec;7(12):1967-1979. doi: 10.1038/s41564-022-01258-x. Epub 2022 Oct 31. PubMed 36316451.
Backbone
  Vector backbone: p15a
  Vector type: Bacterial Expression
Growth in bacteria
  Bacterial resistance: Chloramphenicol, 25 μg/mL
  Growth temperature: 37°C
  Growth strain: NEB Stable
  Copy number: Low Copy
Gene/Insert
  Gene/Insert name: None
Terms and licenses: Academic/Nonprofit Terms; Industry Terms: Not Available to Industry
Depositor comments: crRNA entry vector using BsaI, pTet-eLbuCas13a + crRNA entry site
How to cite: pBA560 was a gift from Jennifer Doudna (Addgene plasmid # 186236 ; http://n2t.net/addgene:186236 ; RRID:Addgene_186236)
